Addgene plasmid #43488: III-AATC
Depositing lab: Chad Cowan & Kiran Musunuru. Depositing organization: Harvard University. Publication: A TALEN Genome-Editing System for Generating Human Stem Cell-Based Disease Models. Ding Q, Lee YK, Schaefer EA, Peters DT, Veres A, Kim K, Kuperwasser N, Motola DL, Meissner TB, Hendriks WT, Trevisan M, Gupta RM, Moisan A, Banks E, Friesen M, Schinzel RT, Xia F, Tang A, Xia Y, Figueroa E, Wann A, Ahfeldt T, Daheron L, Zhang F, Rubin LL, Peng LF, Chung RT, Musunuru K, Cowan CA. Cell Stem Cell. 2012 Dec 12. pii: S1934-5909(12)00645-5. doi: 10.1016/j.stem.2012.11.011. PubMed 23246482.
Backbone
  Vector backbone: pCRII-TOPO
  Backbone manufacturer: Invitrogen
  Backbone size w/o insert (bp): 3973
  Vector type: Bacterial Cloning
Growth in bacteria
  Bacterial resistance: Ampicillin and Kanamycin, 100 & 50 μg/mL
  Growth temperature: 37°C
  Growth strain: Top10
  Copy number: High Copy
Gene/Insert
  Gene/Insert name: III-AATC
  Species: Synthetic
  Insert size (bp): 426
  Cloning method: TOPO Cloning
  Sequencing primers: 5′ T7; 3′ M13-rev
Terms and licenses: Academic/Nonprofit Terms; Industry Terms: Not Available to Industry
How to cite: III-AATC was a gift from Chad Cowan & Kiran Musunuru (Addgene plasmid # 43488 ; http://n2t.net/addgene:43488 ; RRID:Addgene_43488)
