[The description below was written by a language model from this plasmid's Addgene catalogue record.]
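Description:
III-AATC is a bacterial cloning plasmid built on the commercial pCRII-TOPO backbone (about 4 kb without insert), into which a 426 bp synthetic fragment was introduced by TOPO cloning. It is a high-copy plasmid propagated in E. coli and carries both ampicillin and kanamycin resistance, so either or both antibiotics can be used for selection. The insert is flanked by T7 and M13-reverse primer sites in the backbone, which are listed for sequence verification. No feature table accompanies the record, so other backbone elements cannot be confirmed from it, and no mammalian promoter or expression cassette is recorded. The construct is a storage and supply vector rather than an expression vector.

The record does not spell out what the insert encodes beyond its name and synthetic origin. The plasmid was deposited with a publication describing a TALEN genome-editing system for making human stem cell-based disease models. In that context the name suggests a pre-assembled block of TALE repeat modules. "AATC" would be the four DNA bases the repeats recognise, and "III" would be the position of the block in a larger ordered array. A size of 426 bp is roughly consistent with four TALE repeats of about 100 bp each plus short flanks, but this reading is an inference from the name, size and associated paper, not something the catalogue states. If it is correct, the plasmid would be one member of a library of multimer building blocks that are excised or amplified and joined in order to build custom TALE DNA-binding domains, which are then fused to a nuclease domain in a separate destination vector.
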