>Addgene plasmid #43488 | III-AATC | depositor partial sequence | sequence record 58753 | III-AATC sequence 426 bps
CGTCTCGGCTCACCCCAGAGCAGGTCGTGGCAATCGCCTCCAACATTGGCGGGAAACAGGCACTCGAGAC
TGTCCAGCGCCTGCTTCCCGTGCTGTGCCAAGCGCACGGACTCACCCCAGAGCAGGTCGTGGCAATCGCC
TCCAACATTGGCGGGAAACAGGCACTCGAGACTGTCCAGCGCCTGCTTCCCGTGCTGTGCCAAGCGCACG
GCCTCACCCCAGAGCAGGTCGTGGCCATTGCCTCGAATGGAGGGGGCAAACAGGCGTTGGAAACCGTACA
ACGATTGCTGCCGGTGCTGTGCCAAGCGCACGGATTAACCCCAGAGCAGGTCGTGGCGATCGCAAGCCAC
GACGGAGGAAAGCAAGCCTTGGAAACAGTACAGAGGCTGTTGCCTGTGCTGTGCCAAGCGCACGGACTCA
GAGACG
