>Addgene plasmid #43488 | III-AATC | addgene partial sequence | sequence record 61535 | M13-F20 5'-TGTAAAACGACGGCCAGT-3'
GGCGAATTGGGCCCTCTGATGCATGCTCGAGCGGCCGCCAGTGTGATGGATATCTGCAGAATTCGCCCTT
GATGCCGTCCTAGCGCGTCTCGGCTCACCCCAGAGCAGGTCGTGGCAATCGCCTCCAACATTGGCGGGAA
ACAGGCACTCGAGACTGTCCAGCGCCTGCTTCCCGTGCTGTGCCAAGCGCACGGACTCACCCCAGAGCAG
GTCGTGGCAATCGCCTCCAACATTGGCGGGAAACAGGCACTCGAGACTGTCCAGCGCCTGCTTCCCGTGC
TGTGCCAAGCGCACGGCCTCACCCCAGAGCAGGTCGTGGCCATTGCCTCGAATGGAGGGGGCAAACAGGC
GTTGGAAACCGTACAACGATTGCTGCCGGTGCTGTGCCAAGCGCACGGATTAACCCCAGAGCAGGTCGTG
GCGATCGCAAGCCACGACGGAGGAAAGCAAGCCTTGGAAACAGTACAGAGGCTGTTGCCTGTGCTGTGCC
AAGCGCACGGACTCAGAGACGTGGGCACAGGAAAGATACTTAAGGGCGAATTCCAGCACACTGGCGGCCG
TTACTAGTGGATCCGAGCTCGGTACCAAGCTTGATGCATAGCTTGAGTATTCTATAGTGTCACCTAAATA
GCTTGGCGTAATCATGGTCATAGCTGTTTCCTGTGTGAAATTGTTATCCGCTCACAATTCCACACAACAT
ACGAGCCGGAAGCATAAAGTGTAAAGCCTGGGGTGCCTAATGAGTGAGCTAACTCACATTAATTGCGTTG
CGCTCACTGCCCGCTTTCCAGTCGGGAAACCTGTCGTGCCAGCTGCATTAATGAATCGGCCAACGCGCGG
GGAGAGGCGGTTTGCGTATTGGGCGCTCTTCCGCTTCCTCGC
